Addgene plasmid #20453: pWZL Neo Myr Flag CDK9
Depositing lab: William Hahn & Jean Zhao. Depositing organization: Dana-Farber Cancer Institute. Publication: Integrative Genomic Approaches Identify IKBKE as a Breast Cancer Oncogene (Kinase Library Clones). Boehm JS, Zhao JJ, Yao J, Kim SY, Firestein R, Dunn IF, Sjostrom SK, Garraway LA, Weremowicz S, Richardson AL, Greulich H, Stewart CJ, Mulvey LA, Shen RR, Ambrogio L, Hirozane-Kishikawa T, Hill DE, Vidal M, Meyerson M, Grenier JK, Hinkle G, Root DE, Roberts TM, Lander ES, Polyak K, Hahn WC. Cell. 2007 Jun 15. 129(6):1065-1079. 10.1016/j.cell.2007.03.052 PubMed 17574021.
Backbone
  Vector backbone: pWZL-Neo-Myr-Flag-DEST
  Backbone manufacturer: William Hahn Lab (available at Addgene, #15300)
  Vector type: Mammalian Expression, Retroviral
  Selectable markers: Neomycin (select with G418)
Growth in bacteria
  Bacterial resistance: Ampicillin, 100 μg/mL
  Growth temperature: 37°C
  Growth strain: Stbl3
  Growth instructions: Stbl3 cells to prevent recombination.
  Copy number: Unknown
Gene/Insert
  Gene/Insert name: CDK9 (alt name: cyclin-dependent kinase 9 (CDC2-related kinase))
  Species: H. sapiens (human)
  GenBank ID: NM_001261
  Entrez Gene: CDK9 (a.k.a. C-2k, CDC2L4, CTK1, PITALRE, TAK)
  Tag / fusion protein: Myr (N terminal on backbone); Flag (N terminal on backbone)
  Cloning method: Gateway Cloning
  Sequencing primers: 5′ pWZL-Fwd (GAA CCT CCT CGT TCG ACC); 3′ pWZL-Rev (TTC CGG GCC CTC ACA TTG)
Resource information
  A portion of this plasmid was derived from a plasmid made by: 1-A4
Terms and licenses: Academic/Nonprofit Terms; Industry Terms: Not Available to Industry
Depositor comments: ORFs were cloned into Gateway compatible pEntry vectors. An LR recombination reaction was performed to move the ORF to pWZL-Neo-Myr-Flag DEST such that the ORF would have 5' myristoylation and flag tags. This plasmid is part of a kinase library, and the gene has been verified, but has not been fully sequenced for minor mutations. Please see the following link for plasmids from this article that are not part of the kinase library http://www.addgene.org/pubmed/17574021
How to cite: pWZL Neo Myr Flag CDK9 was a gift from William Hahn & Jean Zhao (Addgene plasmid # 20453 ; http://n2t.net/addgene:20453 ; RRID:Addgene_20453)
