[The description below was written by a language model from this plasmid's Addgene catalogue record.]
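Description:
pWZL Neo Myr Flag CDK9 is a retroviral mammalian expression plasmid built on the Gateway-compatible pWZL-Neo-Myr-Flag-DEST backbone. It is propagated in bacteria under ampicillin selection, and a recombination-deficient strain is recommended because the repeated retroviral sequences in such vectors are prone to rearrangement. Transduced or transfected mammalian cells are selected through a neomycin resistance marker using G418. The record does not give the origin of replication, the copy number, or the promoter driving the insert. No feature table is provided, so the arrangement of the long terminal repeats, the packaging signal and the marker cassette cannot be described from the record.

The insert is the human CDK9 open reading frame (cyclin-dependent kinase 9, also known as PITALRE or TAK). It was first cloned into a Gateway entry vector and then moved into the destination vector by an LR recombination reaction. This places the kinase in frame behind two N-terminal elements supplied by the backbone: a myristoylation signal and a Flag epitope. A myristoylation signal directs lipid modification that tethers the fusion protein to membranes, a strategy commonly used to promote activation of kinases. The Flag tag allows detection or immunoprecipitation of the expressed protein.

The construct is one member of a library of myristoylated, Flag-tagged human kinases assembled for gain-of-function studies aimed at identifying kinases with oncogenic activity in breast cancer. The depositors note that the identity of the gene has been verified, but the clone has not been fully sequenced, so minor mutations cannot be excluded.
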