>Addgene plasmid #20453 | pWZL Neo Myr Flag CDK9 | addgene partial sequence | sequence record 26276 | 20453 with pWZL-Fwd
CTCCTTCTCTAGGCGCCGGCCGGATCCAGAATTCGCCACCATGGGGTCTTCAAAATCTAAACCAAAGGAC
CCCAGCCAGCGCCGGCGCAGGATCCGAGGTTACCTTGACTACAAAGACGATGACGACAAGCAATTGACAA
GTTTGTACAAAAAAGTTGGCATGGCGAAGCAGTACGACTCGGTGGAGTGCCCTTTTTGTGATGAAGTTTC
CAAATACGAGAAGCTCGCCAAGATCGGCCAAGGCACCTTCGGGGAGGTGTTCAAGGCCAGGCACCGCAAG
ACCGGCCAGAAGGTGGCTCTGAAGAAGGTGCTGATGGAAAACGAGAAGGAGGGGTTCCCCATTACAGCCT
TGCGGGAGATCAAGATCCTTCAGCTTCTAAAACACGAGAATGTGGTCAACTTGATTGAGATTTGTCGAAC
CAAAGCTTCCCCCTATAACCGCTGCAAGGGTAGTATATACCTGGTGTTCGACTTCTGCGAGCATGACCTT
GCTGGGCTGTTGAGCAATGTTTTGGTCAAGTTCACGCTGTCTGAGATCAAGAGGGTGATGCAGATGCTGC
TTAACGGCCTCTACTACATCCACAGAAACAAGATCCTGCATAGGGACATGAAGGCTGCTAATGTGCTTAT
CACTCGTGATGGGGTCCTGAAGCTGGCAGACTTTGGGCTGGCCCGGGCCTTCAGCCTGGCCAAGAACAGC
CAGCCCAACCGCTACACCAACCGTGTGGTGACACTCTGGTACCGGCCCCCGGAGCTGT
